>Addgene plasmid #58538 | pCAGGS-CD4-YEML-myc | addgene partial sequence | sequence record 96580 | rb_glob_PA_term-R 5'-CCCATATGTCCTTCCGAGTG-3'
ATTCCAACACACTATTGCAATGAAAATAAATTTCCTTTATTAGCCAGAAGTCAGATGCTCAAGGGGCTTC
ATGATGTCCCCATAATTTTTGGCAGAGGGAAAAAGATCTGCTAGCTCGAGTTACAGATCTTCTTCAGAAA
TAAGTTTTTGTTCGAGCATCTCATAAATGGGGCTACATGTCTTCTGAAACCGGTGAGGGCACTGGCAGGT
CTTCTTCTCACTGAGGAGTCTCTTGATCTGAGACATCCGCTCTGCTTGGCGCCTTCGGTGCCGGCACCTG
ACACAGAAGAAGATGCCTAGCCCAATGAAAAGCAGGAGGCCGGCGACGCCCCCCAGCACAATCAGGGCCA
TTGGCTGCACCGGGGTGGACCATGTGGGCAGAACCTTGATGTTGGATTCCAGCAGGACCTGTCCCGAGTC
ACTCAGCAGACACTGCCACATCCCCGCCTCAGGGTTCAGCACCCACACCGCCTTCTCCCGCTTCGAGACC
TTTGCCTCCTTGTTCTCCAGTTTCAAGCTCAGCATCAGCTTAGGGGAGGTGGGTCCCCACACCTCACAGG
TCAAATTTTTCTGGAGCTGAGTGGCTCCCATCACCACCAGGTTCACTTCCTGATGCAACTTTCCTGTTTT
CGCTTCAAGGGCCAGGGTGAGGTTTCCAGAGCCAGCATACTGAGGCAAGGCCTGGGGCAGGGTGAGGTGG
AGCGGGAGCTTCTTGCCCATCTGGAGCTTAGGGTCCTGGGTAACCCGTTTTACAGACACTTCCTTGTTCT
TCAGGTCAAAGGTGATCCAAGACTTGGAGGAGGAAGCCCTCTCCGCCTGCCACCACAGCTCGCCACTGCC
CGTCAGCTTTTCAACTGTAAAGGCGAGTGGGAAGGAGAACTCCACCTGTTCCCC
