>Addgene plasmid #58538 | pCAGGS-CD4-YEML-myc | addgene partial sequence | sequence record 96582 | pCAGGS5 5'-ggttcggcttctggcgtgtgacc-3'
CTAACCATGTTCATGCCTTCTTCTTTTTCCTACAGCTCCTGGGCAACGATGCTGGTTATTGTGCTGTCTC
ATCATTTTGGCAAAGAATTCGCCACCATGAACCGGGGAGTCCCTTTTAGGCACTTGCTTCTGGTGCTGCA
ACTGGCGCTCCTCCCAGCAGCCACTCAGGGA
[543 nt withheld, positions 172-714]
GCCTCCAGCATAGTCTATAAGAAAGAGGGGGAACAGGTGGAGTTCTCCTTCCCACTCGCCTTTACAGTTG
AAAAGCTGACGGGCAGTGGCGAGCTGTG
