>Addgene plasmid #58538 | pCAGGS-CD4-YEML-myc | addgene partial sequence | sequence record 96583 | pCAG-F 5'-GCAACGTGCTGGTTATTGTG-3'
TTTGGCAAAGAATTCGCCACCATGAACCGGGGAGTCCCTTTTAGGCACTTGCTTCTGGTGCTGCAACTGG
CGCTCCTCCCAGCAGCCACTCAGGGA
[543 nt withheld, positions 97-639]
GCCTCCAGCATAGTCTATAAGAAAGAGGGGGAACAGGTGGAGTTCTCCTTCCCACTCGCCTTTACAGTTG
AAAAGCTGACGGGCAGTGGCGAGCTGTGGTGGCAGGCGGAGAGGGCTTCCTCCTCCAAGTCTTGGATCAC
CTTTGACCTGAAGAACAAGGAAGTGTCTGTAAAACGGGTTACCCAGGACCCTAAGCTCCAGATGGGCAAG
AAGCTCCCGCTCCACCTCACCCTGCCCCAGGCCTTGCCTCAGTATGCTGGCTCTGGAAACCTCACCCTGG
CCCTTGAAGCGAAAACAGGAAAGTTGCATCAGGAAGTGAACCTGGTGGTGATGGGAGCCACTCAGCTCCA
GAAAA
