[The description below was written by a language model from this plasmid's Addgene catalogue record.]
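Description:
pCAGGS-CD4-YEML-myc is a mammalian expression plasmid built on the pCAGGS backbone (about 5 kb without insert). It is maintained in E. coli as a high-copy plasmid under ampicillin selection. The record does not list the promoter or other regulatory elements explicitly, and no feature table is provided. pCAGGS vectors conventionally drive expression from the strong composite CAG promoter (CMV enhancer with chicken β-actin promoter), which supports robust transient expression in a wide range of mammalian cell lines. No mammalian selection marker is recorded.

The insert is human CD4 modified at its C terminus by adding the four-residue tyrosine-glutamate-methionine-leucine (YEML) motif, followed by a myc epitope tag. YEML is the endocytosis signal of the interferon-inducible antiviral protein IFITM3 and fits the general tyrosine-based YxxΦ sorting pattern recognised by the clathrin adaptor machinery. Placing it on CD4, an unrelated cell-surface transmembrane protein, makes CD4 a reporter for whether the motif alone can direct internalisation from the plasma membrane. The myc tag allows detection by immunoblotting or immunofluorescence. The associated study concerns how phosphorylation of IFITM3 regulates its endocytosis and ubiquitination, so the construct is suited to trafficking and surface-expression assays, presumably compared against CD4 constructs without the motif.

Repository quality-control sequencing found an R318G substitution in the CD4 coding sequence. Its effect on protein function is unknown, which should be kept in mind when interpreting results.
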