Addgene plasmid #58538: pCAGGS-CD4-YEML-myc
Purpose: Expresses human CD4 with the IFITM3 endocytosis motif (YEML) and a C-terminal myc tag in mammalian cells.
Depositing lab: Jacob Yount. Depositing organization: Ohio State University. Publication: Phosphorylation of the antiviral protein interferon-inducible transmembrane protein 3 (IFITM3) dually regulates its endocytosis and ubiquitination. Chesarino NM, McMichael TM, Hach JC, Yount JS. J Biol Chem. 2014 Apr 25;289(17):11986-92. doi: 10.1074/jbc.M114.557694. Epub 2014 Mar 13. PubMed 24627473.
Backbone
  Vector backbone: pCAGGS
  Backbone size w/o insert (bp): 5000
  Vector type: Mammalian Expression
Growth in bacteria
  Bacterial resistance: Ampicillin, 100 μg/mL
  Growth temperature: 37°C
  Growth strain: DH5alpha
  Copy number: High Copy
Gene/Insert
  Gene/Insert name: CD4
  Species: H. sapiens (human)
  Mutation: Added C-terminal Tyrosine-Glutamate-Methionine-Leucine (YEML) motif followed by myc tag
  Entrez Gene: CD4 (a.k.a. CD4mut, IMD79, Leu-3, OKT4D, T4)
  Tag / fusion protein: IFITM3 endocytosis Tyrosine-Glutamate-Methionine-Leucine (YEML) motif (C terminal on insert); myc (C terminal on insert)
Terms and licenses: Academic/Nonprofit Terms; Industry Terms: Not Available to Industry
Depositor comments: Note: Addgene's quality control sequencing has found an R318G amino acid residue substitution in CD4. The affect on protein function is not known.
How to cite: pCAGGS-CD4-YEML-myc was a gift from Jacob Yount (Addgene plasmid # 58538 ; http://n2t.net/addgene:58538 ; RRID:Addgene_58538)
